>Addgene plasmid #21978 | U6+27-20pf | addgene partial sequence | sequence record 28277 | 21978 with U6sponge-F
TGGCTTTATATATCTTGTGGAAAGGACGAAACACCGTGCTCGCTTCGGCAGCACATATACTAGTCGACGC
GGCCGCCTCGAGCTACCTGCACTATAAGCACTTTACTACCTGCACTATAAGCACTTTAGGGCCCGTTTAA
ACCCGCTCTAGAGCGGACTTCGGTCCGCTTTTTACTAGGACCTGCAGGCATGCAAGCTTGGCACTGGCCG
TCGTTTTACAACGTCGTGACTGGGAAAACCCTGGCGTTACCCAACTTAATCGCCTTGCAGCACATCCCCC
TTTCGCCAGCTGGCGTAATAGCGAAGAGGCCCGCACCGATCGCCCTTCCCAACAGTTGCGCAGCCTGAAT
GGCGAATGGG
[124 nt withheld, positions 361-484]
C
[91 nt withheld, positions 486-576]
A
[49 nt withheld, positions 578-626]
CCTTTGACGTTGGAGTCCACGTTCTTT
[37 nt withheld, positions 654-690]
ACCCTATCTCGGTCTATTCTTTTGATTTATAAGG
