[The description below was written by a language model from this plasmid's Addgene catalogue record.]
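Description:
U6+27-20pf is a mammalian expression plasmid built on the U6+27 backbone (about 5 kb), designed to transcribe a short microRNA "sponge" RNA in mammalian cells. It is maintained in E. coli as a high-copy plasmid under ampicillin selection; the record does not list the origin of replication or any mammalian selection marker, and no feature table is available to confirm the other backbone elements.

The insert, named "U6 miR-20 perfect", is only about 50 bp and was cloned between XhoI and ApaI sites, both of which remain intact. According to the depositor's comments, it carries two binding sites for miR-20 that are perfectly complementary to the microRNA (the "pf" in the name). The backbone name indicates expression from a U6 promoter. This RNA polymerase III promoter is commonly used to produce abundant small, non-coding transcripts, and the "+27" designation generally refers to retention of the first 27 nucleotides of U6 snRNA at the 5′ end of the transcript, which helps stabilise it. The record itself does not spell out these details.

The transcribed decoy RNA acts as a competitive inhibitor. By offering target sites for miR-20, it titrates the microRNA away from its endogenous mRNA targets and relieves their repression. Perfectly complementary sites can also be cleaved by the RNA-induced silencing complex, so this version serves as a counterpart to sponges with imperfect, bulged sites. The depositor's comment also mentions a CMV-driven sponge, indicating that the same site design was used in a Pol II format as well. The construct is typically used for transient loss-of-function studies of miR-20 in cultured mammalian cells.
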