Addgene plasmid #21978: U6+27-20pf
Depositing lab: Phil Sharp. Depositing organization: Massachusetts Institute of Technology. Publication: MicroRNA sponges: competitive inhibitors of small RNAs in mammalian cells. Ebert MS, Neilson JR, Sharp PA. Nat Methods. 2007 Sep . 4(9):721-6. 10.1038/nmeth1079 PubMed 17694064.
Backbone
  Vector backbone: U6+27
  Backbone size w/o insert (bp): 5000
  Vector type: Mammalian Expression
Growth in bacteria
  Bacterial resistance: Ampicillin, 100 μg/mL
  Growth temperature: 37°C
  Growth strain: DH5alpha
  Copy number: High Copy
Gene/Insert
  Gene/Insert name: U6 miR-20 perfect
  Insert size (bp): 50
  Cloning method: Restriction Enzyme; 5′ cloning site XhoI (not destroyed); 3′ cloning site ApaI (not destroyed)
  Sequencing primers: 5′ n/a
Terms and licenses: Academic/Nonprofit Terms; Industry Terms: Not Available to Industry
Depositor comments: miR-20 perfect CMV sponge and U6 sponge, 2 sites: CUACCUGCACUAUAAGCACUUUA
How to cite: U6+27-20pf was a gift from Phil Sharp (Addgene plasmid # 21978 ; http://n2t.net/addgene:21978 ; RRID:Addgene_21978)
